Addgene plasmid #121901: PCRII apoEb
Purpose: Plasmid for making zebrafish apoEb in situ probe
Depositing lab: Steven Farber. Depositing organization: Carnegie Institution for Science. Publication: Zebrafish as a model for apolipoprotein biology: comprehensive expression analysis and a role for ApoA-IV in regulating food intake. Otis JP, Zeituni EM, Thierer JH, Anderson JL, Brown AC, Boehm ED, Cerchione DM, Ceasrine AM, Avraham-Davidi I, Tempelhof H, Yaniv K, Farber SA. Dis Model Mech. 2015 Mar;8(3):295-309. doi: 10.1242/dmm.018754. Epub 2015 Jan 29. PubMed 25633982.
Backbone
  Vector backbone: pCRII
  Backbone manufacturer: Invitrogen
  Backbone size w/o insert (bp): 3931
  Total vector size (bp): 4817
  Vector type: Unspecified
Growth in bacteria
  Bacterial resistance: Ampicillin and Kanamycin, 100 & 50 μg/mL
  Growth temperature: 37°C
  Growth strain: DH5alpha
  Copy number: Unknown
Gene/Insert
  Gene/Insert name: Apoeb
  Species: D. rerio (zebrafish)
  Insert size (bp): 846
  Entrez Gene: apoeb (a.k.a. apoe, cb82, hm:zeh1311, wu:fa03d06, wu:fa97a11, wu:fc95h12, wu:fj54e06, zeh1311)
  Cloning method: TOPO Cloning
  Sequencing primers: 5′ ACG GCA TGG TGC AAA ACA TC; 3′ TGT CCA GTA AAG GAC AGT GC
Terms and licenses: Academic/Nonprofit Terms; Industry Terms: Not Available to Industry
How to cite: PCRII apoEb was a gift from Steven Farber (Addgene plasmid # 121901 ; http://n2t.net/addgene:121901 ; RRID:Addgene_121901)
