[The description below was written by a language model from this plasmid's Addgene catalogue record and pLannotate feature annotations shown in this document.]
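Description:
PCRII apoEb is a bacterial cloning plasmid built on the Invitrogen pCRII TOPO vector and used as a template for making an in situ hybridization riboprobe against zebrafish apoEb. An 846 bp fragment of the Danio rerio apoeb gene, which encodes an apolipoprotein E homologue involved in lipoprotein-mediated lipid transport, was inserted by TOPO cloning, giving a plasmid of about 4.8 kb. The plasmid is maintained in E. coli through a high-copy ColE1/pUC-type origin. It carries both a β-lactamase gene (ampicillin resistance) and a neo/nptII gene (kanamycin resistance), so either or both antibiotics can be used for selection. An f1 origin is also present, which in principle allows single-stranded DNA production with helper phage.

The insert sits in the cloning site between opposing bacteriophage promoters, SP6 on one side and T7 on the other, so RNA can be transcribed in vitro from either strand. In the annotated sequence the apoeb coding fragment lies on the minus strand, the same orientation as the T7 promoter. T7 transcription should therefore yield sense RNA, and SP6 should yield the antisense strand that detects mRNA, with the sense transcript available as a control. This is an inference from the feature table, as the record does not state which polymerase was used. The lac promoter, operator, CAP site and residual lacZα fragment are backbone remnants of the blue/white screening system that the insert disrupts. The short lacI and Tn5 transposase fragments are also backbone leftovers with no functional role. There is no eukaryotic promoter, so the construct is not meant for expression in cells or embryos; it was deposited with a study surveying apolipoprotein gene expression in zebrafish.
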