Features (pLannotate 1.2.2; 14 found; start..end, strand, type, name):
     35..53      +  promoter       SP6 promoter: promoter for bacteriophage SP6 RNA polymerase
    284..976     -  CDS            apoeb (fragment): APOEB_DANRE - Also known as apoe. Experimental evidence at transcript level: Swiss-Prot protein existence level 2. APOE is an apolipoprotein, a protein associating with lipid particles, that mainly functions in lipoprotein-mediated lipid transport between organs via the plasma and interstitial fluids. APOE is a core component of plasma lipoproteins and is involved in their production, conversion and clearance. Apoliproteins are amphipathic molecules that interact both with lipids of the lipoprotein particle core and the aqueous environment of the plasma. From Danio rerio (Zebrafish) (Brachydan
   1049..1067    -  promoter       T7 promoter: promoter for bacteriophage T7 RNA polymerase
   1070..1227    +  CDS            lacZα (fragment): LacZα fragment of β-galactosidase; lacZ fragment
   1231..1659    +  rep_origin     f1 ori (sequence partly withheld): f1 bacteriophage origin of replication; arrow indicates direction of (+) strand synthesis
   1672..1971    +  CDS            tnpA (fragment): TN5P_ECOLX - Also known as tnp. Experimental evidence at protein level: Swiss-Prot protein existence level 1. Mediates transposition of transposon Tn5 by a 'cut and paste' mechanism. First, the monomeric transposase binds the 19 bp inverted DNA repeats flanking the transposon. Then, dimerization of the DNA- bound transposase creates a synaptic DNA complex. After nicking of the first DNA strand, excision of the transposon proceeds through a series of intermediates. The transposase then mediates the insertion of the transposon at a new site by strand transfer. The activity of the wild- type tran
   2003..2794    +  CDS            neo: KKA2_KLEPN - Also known as kan, nptII. Experimental evidence at protein level: Swiss-Prot protein existence level 1. Resistance to kanamycin, neomycin, paromomycin, ribostamycin, butirosin and gentamicin B. From Klebsiella pneumoniae.
   2798..2814    +  promoter       AmpR promoter (fragment): bla
   2815..3675    +  CDS            AmpR: β-lactamase; bla; confers resistance to ampicillin, carbenicillin, and related antibiotics
   3846..4434    +  rep_origin     ori: high-copy-number ColE1/pMB1/pBR322/pUC origin of replication
   4617..4709    +  CDS            lacI (fragment): lac repressor; lacI; The lac repressor binds to the lac operator to inhibit transcription in E. coli. This inhibition can be relieved by adding lactose or isopropyl-β-D-thiogalactopyranoside (IPTG).
   4722..4743    +  protein_bind   CAP binding site: CAP binding activates transcription in the presence of cAMP. E. coli catabolite activator protein
   4758..4788    +  promoter       lac promoter: promoter for the E. coli lac operon
   4796..4812    +  protein_bind   lac operator: The lac repressor binds to the lac operator to inhibit transcription in E. coli. This inhibition can be relieved by adding lactose or isopropyl-β-D-thiogalactopyranoside (IPTG). lac repressor encoded by lacI
>Addgene plasmid #121901 | PCRII apoEb | addgene full sequence | sequence record 243550 | Addgene NGS Result
CAGGAAACAGCTATGACCATGATTACGCCAAGCTATTTAGGTGACACTATAGAATACTCAAGCTATGCAT
CAAGCTTGGTACCGAGCTCGGATCCACTAGTAACGGCCGCCAGTGTGCTGGAATTCGCCCTTTGTCCAGT
AAAGGACAGTGCTAGTCCAATTGAGTCCAGTTGTTAACCACTTTATCAACCTCTCACAGAATGAAAAAAG
CACATTTCAGTAACACAAAGCCTCCCTTCTTCTTTCTGTTTGGTGTTAACACTAGGTAAGTGTGGAGCTC
TTAAGCCTGAGTGGGAAGAGCTGCTGTGTCCTCCTTGATCTTGTCCATGACTTCCTGCAGCTGCTCGCGG
ATCTTCTGGGAGTAGGGGGCGAGGAGGCTGGTCAGCTCATCCACACGGCCCTCCAGAGAGGTGCGTAGGC
TCTCGGCTGTCTCCTCCAGCTTCTCCTTCAGAGCTCCAGCCTGGACCTCCAACTGCTCGCTCACCTCCTG
CGCCAGGGCCTTCATCAGCTCGCTAATGGCGCCCAGTTTCTGGGTGGCGCCATCCTGGGCCTGGCTCATG
TATGGCTGGAAACGGTCCTTCACTGCATCAGCATTTTGGGAAGCGCGGGACTGCATCTCACTCATGTAGG
TTGCTACGGTGTTGCGGATCTCCTCTGTGTCCTTGTTCAGGCGTTTCTTCAGTTTGCGTGTGTAGGTGCC
GACACGGTTCTTCACGTCATCTGCATTCTGCTCCATCATGGTCTTCAGCTCTTGCAGGTACTGAGTGCTG
CGTTCCTTAGCGTCGGTCATGTCAGTTTGGAGTTTTCCAGCCAGGAGCTGAAGATCTTTACTGAGCTGAC
CAGCAGCATCAGAGGCGTATGGGGTCATCTGGGTTTGGAGATTTTCACTGTATGAGCTCAGTTCAGCCAT
GGTGTCAGTAATTAGTGTGTCAAGCTCTCTGCTGAGCTGGGAGCCCTTGATGTTTTGCACCATGCCGTAA
GGGCGAATTCTGCAGATATCCATCACACTGGCGGCCGCTCGAGCATGCATCTAGAGGGCCCAATTCGCCC
TATAGTGAGTCGTATTACAATTCACTGGCCGTCGTTTTACAACGTCGTGACTGGGAAAACCCTGGCGTTA
CCCAACTTAATCGCCTTGCAGCACATCCCCCTTTCGCCAGCTGGCGTAATAGCGAAGAGGCCCGCACCGA
TCGCCCTTCCCAACAGTTGCGCAGCCTGAATGGCGAATGG
[124 nt withheld, positions 1231-1354]
C
[91 nt withheld, positions 1356-1446]
A
[49 nt withheld, positions 1448-1496]
CCTTTGACGTTGGAGTCCACGTTCTTT
[37 nt withheld, positions 1524-1560]
ACCCTATCTCGGTCTATTCTTTTGATTTATAAGGGATTTTGCCGATTTCGGCCTATTGGTTAAAAAATGA
GCTGATTTAACAAAAATTTAACGCGAATTTTAACAAAATTCAGGGCGCAAGGGCTGCTAAAGGAAGCGGA
ACACGTAGAAAGCCAGTCCGCAGAAACGGTGCTGACCCCGGATGAATGTCAGCTACTGGGCTATCTGGAC
AAGGGAAAACGCAAGCGCAAAGAGAAAGCAGGTAGCTTGCAGTGGGCTTACATGGCGATAGCTAGACTGG
GCGGTTTTATGGACAGCAAGCGAACCGGAATTGCCAGCTGGGGCGCCCTCTGGTAAGGTTGGGAAGCCCT
GCAAAGTAAACTGGATGGCTTTCTTGCCGCCAAGGATCTGATGGCGCAGGGGATCAAGATCTGATCAAGA
GACAGGATGAGGATCGTTTCGCATGATTGAACAAGATGGATTGCACGCAGGTTCTCCGGCCGCTTGGGTG
GAGAGGCTATTCGGCTATGACTGGGCACAACAGACAATCGGCTGCTCTGATGCCGCCGTGTTCCGGCTGT
CAGCGCAGGGGCGCCCGGTTCTTTTTGTCAAGACCGACCTGTCCGGTGCCCTGAATGAACTGCAGGACGA
GGCAGCGCGGCTATCGTGGCTGGCCACGACGGGCGTTCCTTGCGCAGCTGTGCTCGACGTTGTCACTGAA
GCGGGAAGGGACTGGCTGCTATTGGGCGAAGTGCCGGGGCAGGATCTCCTGTCATCCCACCTTGCTCCTG
CCGAGAAAGTATCCATCATGGCTGATGCAATGCGGCGGCTGCATACGCTTGATCCGGCTACCTGCCCATT
CGACCACCAAGCGAAACATCGCATCGAGCGAGCACGTACTCGGATGGAAGCCGGTCTTGTCGATCAGGAT
GATCTGGACGAAGAGCATCAGGGGCTCGCGCCAGCCGAACTGTTCGCCAGGCTCAAGGCGCGCATGCCCG
ACGGCGAGGATCTCGTCGTGACCCATGGCGATGCCTGCTTGCCGAATATCATGGTGGAAAATGGCCGCTT
TTCTGGATTCATCGACTGTGGCCGGCTGGGTGTGGCGGACCGCTATCAGGACATAGCGTTGGCTACCCGT
GATATTGCTGAAGAGCTTGGCGGCGAATGGGCTGACCGCTTCCTCGTGCTTTACGGTATCGCCGCTCCCG
ATTCGCAGCGCATCGCCTTCTATCGCCTTCTTGACGAGTTCTTCTGAATTGAAAAAGGAAGAGTATGAGT
ATTCAACATTTCCGTGTCGCCCTTATTCCCTTTTTTGCGGCATTTTGCCTTCCTGTTTTTGCTCACCCAG
AAACGCTGGTGAAAGTAAAAGATGCTGAAGATCAGTTGGGTGCACGAGTGGGTTACATCGAACTGGATCT
CAACAGCGGTAAGATCCTTGAGAGTTTTCGCCCCGAAGAACGTTTTCCAATGATGAGCACTTTTAAAGTT
CTGCTATGTGGCGCGGTATTATCCCGTATTGACGCCGGGCAAGAGCAACTCGGTCGCCGCATACACTATT
CTCAGAATGACTTGGTTGAGTACTCACCAGTCACAGAAAAGCATCTTACGGATGGCATGACAGTAAGAGA
ATTATGCAGTGCTGCCATAACCATGAGTGATAACACTGCGGCCAACTTACTTCTGACAACGATCGGAGGA
CCGAAGGAGCTAACCGCTTTTTTGCACAACATGGGGGATCATGTAACTCGCCTTGATCGTTGGGAACCGG
AGCTGAATGAAGCCATACCAAACGACGAGCGTGACACCACGATGCCTGTAGCAATGGCAACAACGTTGCG
CAAACTATTAACTGGCGAACTACTTACTCTAGCTTCCCGGCAACAATTAATAGACTGGATGGAGGCGGAT
AAAGTTGCAGGACCACTTCTGCGCTCGGCCCTTCCGGCTGGCTGGTTTATTGCTGATAAATCTGGAGCCG
GTGAGCGTGGGTCTCGCGGTATCATTGCAGCACTGGGGCCAGATGGTAAGCCCTCCCGTATCGTAGTTAT
CTACACGACGGGGAGTCAGGCAACTATGGATGAACGAAATAGACAGATCGCTGAGATAGGTGCCTCACTG
ATTAAGCATTGGTAACTGTCAGACCAAGTTTACTCATATATACTTTAGATTGATTTAAAACTTCATTTTT
AATTTAAAAGGATCTAGGTGAAGATCCTTTTTGATAATCTCATGACCAAAATCCCTTAACGTGAGTTTTC
GTTCCACTGAGCGTCAGACCCCGTAGAAAAGATCAAAGGATCTTCTTGAGATCCTTTTTTTCTGCGCGTA
ATCTGCTGCTTGCAAACAAAAAAACCACCGCTACCAGCGGTGGTTTGTTTGCCGGATCAAGAGCTACCAA
CTCTTTTTCCGAAGGTAACTGGCTTCAGCAGAGCGCAGATACCAAATACTGTTCTTCTAGTGTAGCCGTA
GTTAGGCCACCACTTCAAGAACTCTGTAGCACCGCCTACATACCTCGCTCTGCTAATCCTGTTACCAGTG
GCTGCTGCCAGTGGCGATAAGTCGTGTCTTACCGGGTTGGACTCAAGACGATAGTTACCGGATAAGGCGC
AGCGGTCGGGCTGAACGGGGGGTTCGTGCACACAGCCCAGCTTGGAGCGAACGACCTACACCGAACTGAG
ATACCTACAGCGTGAGCTATGAGAAAGCGCCACGCTTCCCGAAGGGAGAAAGGCGGACAGGTATCCGGTA
AGCGGCAGGGTCGGAACAGGAGAGCGCACGAGGGAGCTTCCAGGGGGAAACGCCTGGTATCTTTATAGTC
CTGTCGGGTTTCGCCACCTCTGACTTGAGCGTCGATTTTTGTGATGCTCGTCAGGGGGGCGGAGCCTATG
GAAAAACGCCAGCAACGCGGCCTTTTTACGGTTCCTGGCCTTTTGCTGGCCTTTTGCTCACATGTTCTTT
CCTGCGTTATCCCCTGATTCTGTGGATAACCGTATTACCGCCTTTGAGTGAGCTGATACCGCTCGCCGCA
GCCGAACGACCGAGCGCAGCGAGTCAGTGAGCGAGGAAGCGGAAGAGCGCCCAATACGCAAACCGCCTCT
CCCCGCGCGTTGGCCGATTCATTAATGCAGCTGGCACGACAGGTTTCCCGACTGGAAAGCGGGCAGTGAG
CGCAACGCAATTAATGTGAGTTAGCTCACTCATTAGGCACCCCAGGCTTTACACTTTATGCTTCCGGCTC
GTATGTTGTGTGGAATTGTGAGCGGATAACAATTTCACA
